>Addgene plasmid #73041 | pET21-Drp1(deltaIB) | addgene full sequence | sequence record 137704 | Addgene assembled full plasmid sequence
ATCCGGATATAGTTCCTCCTTTCAGCAAAAAACCCCTCAAGACCCGTTTAGAGGCCCCAAGGGGTTATGC
TAGTTATTGCTCAGCGGTGGCAGCAGCCAACTCAGCTTCCTTTCGGGCTTTGTTAGCAGCCGGATCTCAG
TGGTGGTGGTGGTGGTGCTCGAGTGCGGCCGCAAGCTTGGGCCCCTGGAACAGAACTTCCAGCGGATCCG
CCCAAAGATGAGTCTCTCGGATTTCAGCAATAATTTGACTGGCTCCTTGTAATGCCTTCAGCATATCCGC
TGCTTCTTTTCTTCGTTGGGCCATGTCCTCGGATTCAGTCAGAAGGTCATCTAATAAGGATGACTTATAC
AGCTGCCCTACCAGTTCACTCTGAAGAGTATCTTTCACATGATTAACCAAAAAATGCATTACTGCCTTTG
GGACACTGTCTTGAATATTCTTTCTGACAATTAGAAAATATGATTTGATAAGTCTTTCAATAACCTCACA
ATCTCGCTGTTCCTCTATATTATTGTTCATTAGCCCACAGGCATCAGCAAAGTCGGGGTGTTTTGTGTTG
ATATACGCTAGCTCAATTGCCACTAAGTTATGCACCATTTCATTTGTCACGGGCAACCTTTTACGAAGAA
GACAGGTCACTACTTCAACTATGGCATCGTGAAGTTTAGGGAACCGTAACAATTCCTGTGTGCTGTAATT
GCTACAATGCTGAATGATCCTCTGCATCTCCTCATGGACCAGCTCCACACACCGTAGGCTGGGCTCTTCT
AGACGCTTAATCTGACGTTTGACCAGTAACTCAAATGAAACTTCAGGCACAAATAAAGCAGGACGGGGGC
CAGTAGCATTTCTGATGGCAGTCAGGATGTCAATAGTGTTAAGGCCACCTAGTGGGTCCACAGATTCTAA
GGTTCGCCCGAAAGTCTCATGGAAAATATAACAAATCCTAGCACCACCGCATAGCTCAGAAGTTTCAATG
TACTTTGCGGTTCCTTCAATCGTGTTACAATACTCTGTGGCAAATTTGGTAATAAGCTGGAGTAAAGTAG
CACTTTTATCATCCACCGGTTCACCATAGCTATTTAGAAGAGACTGATACTGAGCAGCTAAGACATTTAT
TCTTGTTTTCAGCTCTGGTAAACAATCTCTGATATGATGCATAAGTAACCTATTCAGGGTCCTAGCAAGA
TACTTTGTTCCATTTCTGTTGGCCAGAGATGGGTACTTCTTTTGAAGAAAAGCATACTCATCACGGATTG
AATCAGTTACACTCTTCTTATTGTTAATATCCAGTTGGCTTCTGTTAACTACTCCAATTATTCCAAGCTT
GACTGGAATAACCCTTCCCATCAATACATCCATGGCATCAGTACCCGCATCCATGAGATCAAGTTTAGTG
ATTACAGCTAGAGTTCTGCGCCCATCTGGATCTACCTCTCTGGAAATCTTGAGTGCTTCTGATGTTGCCA
TATCTGTATTTGCAGCAGTGACGGCGAGGATAATGGAATTGGGATTACTGATGAACCGAAGAATAAGTTC
TCTGATCTGAAGCTCGATGTCCTTGGGCTGATCGCCTACAGGTACTTTGGTCATTCCCGGTAAATCCACA
AGTGTCAGGTTGACAACGTTGGGCGAGAAAACCTTGAGATGGATTGGCTCAGGGCTTACCCCCTTATTAT
TTCCTGAAATTCTTTCAGTTTCATTTTCAATTTCTTGTCGAATTTCATCAAAATCTGTGTAAAGCTTGTT
TTTGGTGTGAAGAAATTTACCCCATTCTTCTGCTTCAACTCCATTTTCTTCTCCTGTTGTTTTTCTTTTA
TCTTCTGGTGAAACGTGGACTAGCTGCAGAATGAGAGGTCTCCGGGTGACCACACCAGTTCCTCTGGGAA
GAAGGTCCCTGCCCACTAGGCTTTCCAGCACTGAGCTCTTCCCACTGCTCTGCGTTCCCACTACGACGAT
CTGAGGCAGCTGGATGATGTCCGCACCCACTGTGTTGAAGACGTCCTGCAGCTTATTGATGACCGGGATC
AGCGCCTCCATATGTATATCTCCTTCTTAAAGTTAAACAAAATTATTTCTAGAGGGGAATTGTTATCCGC
TCACAATTCCCCTATAGTGAGTCGTATTAATTTCGCGGGATCGAGATCTCGATCCTCTACGCCGGACGCA
TCGTGGCCGGCATCACCGGCGCCACAGGTGCGGTTGCTGGCGCCTATATCGCCGACATCACCGATGGGGA
AGATCGGGCTCGCCACTTCGGGCTCATGAGCGCTTGTTTCGGCGTGGGTATGGTGGCAGGCCCCGTGGCC
GGGGGACTGTTGGGCGCCATCTCCTTGCATGCACCATTCCTTGCGGCGGCGGTGCTCAACGGCCTCAACC
TACTACTGGGCTGCTTCCTAATGCAGGAGTCGCATAAGGGAGAGCGTCGAGATCCCGGACACCATCGAAT
GGCGCAAAACCTTTCGCGGTATGGCATGATAGCGCCCGGAAGAGAGTCAATTCAGGGTGGTGAATGTGAA
ACCAGTAACGTTATACGATGTCGCAGAGTATGCCGGTGTCTCTTATCAGACCGTTTCCCGCGTGGTGAAC
CAGGCCAGCCACGTTTCTGCGAAAACGCGGGAAAAAGTGGAAGCGGCGATGGCGGAGCTGAATTACATTC
CCAACCGCGTGGCACAACAACTGGCGGGCAAACAGTCGTTGCTGATTGGCGTTGCCACCTCCAGTCTGGC
CCTGCACGCGCCGTCGCAAATTGTCGCGGCGATTAAATCTCGCGCCGATCAACTGGGTGCCAGCGTGGTG
GTGTCGATGGTAGAACGAAGCGGCGTCGAAGCCTGTAAAGCGGCGGTGCACAATCTTCTCGCGCAACGCG
TCAGTGGGCTGATCATTAACTATCCGCTGGATGACCAGGATGCCATTGCTGTGGAAGCTGCCTGCACTAA
TGTTCCGGCGTTATTTCTTGATGTCTCTGACCAGACACCCATCAACAGTATTATTTTCTCCCATGAAGAC
GGTACGCGACTGGGCGTGGAGCATCTGGTCGCATTGGGTCACCAGCAAATCGCGCTGTTAGCGGGCCCAT
TAAGTTCTGTCTCGGCGCGTCTGCGTCTGGCTGGCTGGCATAAATATCTCACTCGCAATCAAATTCAGCC
GATAGCGGAACGGGAAGGCGACTGGAGTGCCATGTCCGGTTTTCAACAAACCATGCAAATGCTGAATGAG
GGCATCGTTCCCACTGCGATGCTGGTTGCCAACGATCAGATGGCGCTGGGCGCAATGCGCGCCATTACCG
AGTCCGGGCTGCGCGTTGGTGCGGATATCTCGGTAGTGGGATACGACGATACCGAAGACAGCTCATGTTA
TATCCCGCCGTTAACCACCATCAAACAGGATTTTCGCCTGCTGGGGCAAACCAGCGTGGACCGCTTGCTG
CAACTCTCTCAGGGCCAGGCGGTGAAGGGCAATCAGCTGTTGCCCGTCTCACTGGTGAAAAGAAAAACCA
CCCTGGCGCCCAATACGCAAACCGCCTCTCCCCGCGCGTTGGCCGATTCATTAATGCAGCTGGCACGACA
GGTTTCCCGACTGGAAAGCGGGCAGTGAGCGCAACGCAATTAATGTAAGTTAGCTCACTCATTAGGCACC
GGGATCTCGACCGATGCCCTTGAGAGCCTTCAACCCAGTCAGCTCCTTCCGGTGGGCGCGGGGCATGACT
ATCGTCGCCGCACTTATGACTGTCTTCTTTATCATGCAACTCGTAGGACAGGTGCCGGCAGCGCTCTGGG
TCATTTTCGGCGAGGACCGCTTTCGCTGGAGCGCGACGATGATCGGCCTGTCGCTTGCGGTATTCGGAAT
CTTGCACGCCCTCGCTCAAGCCTTCGTCACTGGTCCCGCCACCAAACGTTTCGGCGAGAAGCAGGCCATT
ATCGCCGGCATGGCGGCCCCACGGGTGCGCATGATCGTGCTCCTGTCGTTGAGGACCCGGCTAGGCTGGC
GGGGTTGCCTTACTGGTTAGCAGAATGAATCACCGATACGCGAGCGAACGTGAAGCGACTGCTGCTGCAA
AACGTCTGCGACCTGAGCAACAACATGAATGGTCTTCGGTTTCCGTGTTTCGTAAAGTCTGGAAACGCGG
AAGTCAGCGCCCTGCACCATTATGTTCCGGATCTGCATCGCAGGATGCTGCTGGCTACCCTGTGGAACAC
CTACATCTGTATTAACGAAGCGCTGGCATTGACCCTGAGTGATTTTTCTCTGGTCCCGCCGCATCCATAC
CGCCAGTTGTTTACCCTCACAACGTTCCAGTAACCGGGCATGTTCATCATCAGTAACCCGTATCGTGAGC
ATCCTCTCTCGTTTCATCGGTATCATTACCCCCATGAACAGAAATCCCCCTTACACGGAGGCATCAGTGA
CCAAACAGGAAAAAACCGCCCTTAACATGGCCCGCTTTATCAGAAGCCAGACATTAACGCTTCTGGAGAA
ACTCAACGAGCTGGACGCGGATGAACAGGCAGACATCTGTGAATCGCTTCACGACCACGCTGATGAGCTT
TACCGCAGCTGCCTCGCGCGTTTCGGTGATGACGGTGAAAACCTCTGACACATGCAGCTCCCGGAGACGG
TCACAGCTTGTCTGTAAGCGGATGCCGGGAGCAGACAAGCCCGTCAGGGCGCGTCAGCGGGTGTTGGCGG
GTGTCGGGGCGCAGCCATGACCCAGTCACGTAGCGATAGCGGAGTGTATACTGGCTTAACTATGCGGCAT
CAGAGCAGATTGTACTGAGAGTGCACCATATATGCGGTGTGAAATACCGCACAGATGCGTAAGGAGAAAA
TACCGCATCAGGCGCTCTTCCGCTTCCTCGCTCACTGACTCGCTGCGCTCGGTCGTTCGGCTGCGGCGAG
CGGTATCAGCTCACTCAAAGGCGGTAATACGGTTATCCACAGAATCAGGGGATAACGCAGGAAAGAACAT
GTGAGCAAAAGGCCAGCAAAAGGCCAGGAACCGTAAAAAGGCCGCGTTGCTGGCGTTTTTCCATAGGCTC
CGCCCCCCTGACGAGCATCACAAAAATCGACGCTCAAGTCAGAGGTGGCGAAACCCGACAGGACTATAAA
GATACCAGGCGTTTCCCCCTGGAAGCTCCCTCGTGCGCTCTCCTGTTCCGACCCTGCCGCTTACCGGATA
CCTGTCCGCCTTTCTCCCTTCGGGAAGCGTGGCGCTTTCTCATAGCTCACGCTGTAGGTATCTCAGTTCG
GTGTAGGTCGTTCGCTCCAAGCTGGGCTGTGTGCACGAACCCCCCGTTCAGCCCGACCGCTGCGCCTTAT
CCGGTAACTATCGTCTTGAGTCCAACCCGGTAAGACACGACTTATCGCCACTGGCAGCAGCCACTGGTAA
CAGGATTAGCAGAGCGAGGTATGTAGGCGGTGCTACAGAGTTCTTGAAGTGGTGGCCTAACTACGGCTAC
ACTAGAAGGACAGTATTTGGTATCTGCGCTCTGCTGAAGCCAGTTACCTTCGGAAAAAGAGTTGGTAGCT
CTTGATCCGGCAAACAAACCACCGCTGGTAGCGGTGGTTTTTTTGTTTGCAAGCAGCAGATTACGCGCAG
AAAAAAAGGATCTCAAGAAGATCCTTTGATCTTTTCTACGGGGTCTGACGCTCAGTGGAACGAAAACTCA
CGTTAAGGGATTTTGGTCATGAGATTATCAAAAAGGATCTTCACCTAGATCCTTTTAAATTAAAAATGAA
GTTTTAAATCAATCTAAAGTATATATGAGTAAACTTGGTCTGACAGTTACCAATGCTTAATCAGTGAGGC
ACCTATCTCAGCGATCTGTCTATTTCGTTCATCCATAGTTGCCTGACTCCCCGTCGTGTAGATAACTACG
ATACGGGAGGGCTTACCATCTGGCCCCAGTGCTGCAATGATACCGCGAGACCCACGCTCACCGGCTCCAG
ATTTATCAGCAATAAACCAGCCAGCCGGAAGGGCCGAGCGCAGAAGTGGTCCTGCAACTTTATCCGCCTC
CATCCAGTCTATTAATTGTTGCCGGGAAGCTAGAGTAAGTAGTTCGCCAGTTAATAGTTTGCGCAACGTT
GTTGCCATTGCTGCAGGCATCGTGGTGTCACGCTCGTCGTTTGGTATGGCTTCATTCAGCTCCGGTTCCC
AACGATCAAGGCGAGTTACATGATCCCCCATGTTGTGCAAAAAAGCGGTTAGCTCCTTCGGTCCTCCGAT
CGTTGTCAGAAGTAAGTTGGCCGCAGTGTTATCACTCATGGTTATGGCAGCACTGCATAATTCTCTTACT
GTCATGCCATCCGTAAGATGCTTTTCTGTGACTGGTGAGTACTCAACCAAGTCATTCTGAGAATAGTGTA
TGCGGCGACCGAGTTGCTCTTGCCCGGCGTCAATACGGGATAATACCGCGCCACATAGCAGAACTTTAAA
AGTGCTCATCATTGGAAAACGTTCTTCGGGGCGAAAACTCTCAAGGATCTTACCGCTGTTGAGATCCAGT
TCGATGTAACCCACTCGTGCACCCAACTGATCTTCAGCATCTTTTACTTTCACCAGCGTTTCTGGGTGAG
CAAAAACAGGAAGGCAAAATGCCGCAAAAAAGGGAATAAGGGCGACACGGAAATGTTGAATACTCATACT
CTTCCTTTTTCAATATTATTGAAGCATTTATCAGGGTTATTGTCTCATGAGCGGATACATATTTGAATGT
ATTTAGAAAAATAAACAAATAGGGGTTCCGCGCACATTTCCCCGAAAAGTGCCACCTGAAATTGTAAACG
TTAATATTTTGTTAAAATTCGCGTTAAATTTTTGTTAAATCAGCTCATTTTTTAACCAATAGGCCGAAAT
CGGCAAAATCCCTTATAAATCAAAAGAATAGACCGAGATAGGGT
[37 nt withheld, positions 6905-6941]
AAAGAACGTGGACTCCAACGTCAAAGG
[49 nt withheld, positions 6969-7017]
T
[91 nt withheld, positions 7019-7109]
G
[124 nt withheld, positions 7111-7234]
CCCATTCGCCA
Features (pLannotate 1.2.2; 19 found; start..end, strand, type, name):
     26..73      -  terminator     T7 terminator: transcription terminator for bacteriophage T7 RNA polymerase
     81..130     -  CDS            SET1 (fragment): solubility-enhancement tag derived from T7 phage gene 10B
    140..157     -  CDS            9xHis (fragment): 9xHis affinity tag
    212..2041    -  CDS            DNM1L (fragment): DNM1L_HUMAN - Also known as DLP1, DRP1. Experimental evidence at protein level: Swiss-Prot protein existence level 1. [Isoform 4]: Inhibits peroxisomal division when overexpressed. From Homo sapiens (Human).
   2049..2071    -  RBS            RBS: efficient ribosome binding site from bacteriophage T7 gene 10 (Olins and Rangwala, 1989)
   2086..2110    -  protein_bind   lac operator: The lac repressor binds to the lac operator to inhibit transcription in E. coli. This inhibition can be relieved by adding lactose or isopropyl-β-D-thiogalactopyranoside (IPTG). lac repressor encoded by lacI
   2111..2129    -  promoter       T7 promoter: promoter for bacteriophage T7 RNA polymerase
   2151..2430    +  CDS            TcR (fragment): tetracycline efflux protein; tet; confers resistance to tetracycline
   2438..2515    +  promoter       lacI promoter: lacI
   2516..3598    +  CDS            lacI: lac repressor; lacI; The lac repressor binds to the lac operator to inhibit transcription in E. coli. This inhibition can be relieved by adding lactose or isopropyl-β-D-thiogalactopyranoside (IPTG).
   3611..3632    +  protein_bind   CAP binding site: CAP binding activates transcription in the presence of cAMP. E. coli catabolite activator protein
   3647..3938    +  CDS            TcR (fragment): tetracycline efflux protein; tet; confers resistance to tetracycline
   4010..4390    -  CDS            YPB1_ECOLX: Protein predicted: Swiss-Prot protein existence level 4. From Escherichia coli.
   4407..4598    +  CDS            rop: Rop protein, which maintains plasmids at low copy number; rop
   4700..4842    +  misc_feature   bom: basis of mobility region from pBR322
   5028..5616    -  rep_origin     ori: high-copy-number ColE1/pMB1/pBR322/pUC origin of replication
   5787..6647    -  CDS            AmpR: β-lactamase; bla; confers resistance to ampicillin, carbenicillin, and related antibiotics
   6648..6752    -  promoter       AmpR promoter: bla
   6779..7234    -  rep_origin     f1 ori (sequence partly withheld): f1 bacteriophage origin of replication; arrow indicates direction of (+) strand synthesis
