[The description below was written by a language model from this plasmid's Addgene catalogue record and pLannotate feature annotations shown in this document.]
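Description:
pET21-Drp1(deltaIB) is a bacterial expression plasmid built on the pET21b(+) backbone for producing a truncated form of mouse dynamin-related protein 1 (Drp1, gene Dnm1l) in E. coli. The insert is Drp1 isoform b lacking residues 514-602, the "insert B" region, cloned between the NdeI and BamHI sites. The automated annotation labels this open reading frame by its similarity to human DNM1L, but the catalogue entry gives the species as mouse. The backbone was modified by placing a PreScission protease recognition site between BamHI and HindIII, so the protein is made with a C-terminal cleavage site followed by the vector's 6xHis tag. This allows metal-affinity purification and later removal of the tag.

Expression is driven by a T7 promoter with an adjacent lac operator, followed by the T7 gene 10 ribosome binding site, and it ends at the T7 terminator. The plasmid also carries lacI with its own promoter, so transcription stays repressed until it is induced with IPTG in a host that supplies T7 RNA polymerase. Propagation relies on the pBR322-type origin together with rop and the bom region, consistent with the low copy number recorded. Selection is by ampicillin through the β-lactamase gene, and an f1 origin is also present. The short tetracycline-resistance fragments, the partial solubility-tag hit and the predicted E. coli ORF in the feature table appear to be backbone remnants or annotation matches rather than functional elements.

The associated study concerns recruitment of oligomerized Drp1 by the mitochondrial fission receptor Mff, so the plasmid most likely provides recombinant insert B-deleted Drp1 for in vitro biochemical work.
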