Addgene plasmid #73041: pET21-Drp1(deltaIB)
Purpose: Bacterial expression of mouse Drp1 isoform b (minus residues 514-602) with C-terminal His-tag and PreScission protease cleavage site
Depositing lab: David Chan. Depositing organization: California Institute of Technology. Publication: The mitochondrial fission receptor Mff selectively recruits oligomerized Drp1. Liu R, Chan DC. Mol Biol Cell. 2015 Dec 1;26(24):4466-77. doi: 10.1091/mbc.E15-08-0591. Epub 2015 Oct 7. PubMed 26446846.
Backbone
  Vector backbone: pET21b(+)
  Backbone manufacturer: EMD Millipore (Novagen)
  Modifications to backbone: PreScission protease site inserted via BamHI/HindIII sites
  Vector type: Bacterial Expression
Growth in bacteria
  Bacterial resistance: Ampicillin, 100 μg/mL
  Growth temperature: 37°C
  Growth strain: DH5alpha
  Copy number: Low Copy
Gene/Insert
  Gene/Insert name: Drp1(deltaIB) (alt names: Drp1dIB; Drp1 delta insert B; Drp1 514-602 deletion)
  Species: M. musculus (mouse)
  Mutation: Deleted amino acids 514-602
  GenBank ID: NM_001025947.2
  Entrez Gene: Dnm1l (a.k.a. 6330417M19Rik, Dlp1, Dnmlp1, Drp1, python)
  Promoter: T7
  Tag / fusion protein: PreScission Protease site (C terminal on backbone); 6xHis-tag (C terminal on backbone)
  Cloning method: Restriction Enzyme; 5′ cloning site NdeI (not destroyed); 3′ cloning site BamHI (not destroyed)
  Sequencing primers: 5′ TAATACGACTCACTATAGGG; 3′ CTAGTTATTGCTCAGCGGTG
Terms and licenses: Academic/Nonprofit Terms; Industry Terms: Not Available to Industry
How to cite: pET21-Drp1(deltaIB) was a gift from David Chan (Addgene plasmid # 73041 ; http://n2t.net/addgene:73041 ; RRID:Addgene_73041)
