>Addgene plasmid #73041 | pET21-Drp1(deltaIB) | depositor partial sequence | sequence record 134007 | Drp1 minus residues 514-602 + PreScission protease site + 6xHis tag
ATGGAGGCGCTGATCCCGGTCATCAATAAGCTGCAGGACGTCTTCAACACAGTGGGTGCGGACATCATCC
AGCTGCCTCAGATCGTCGTAGTGGGAACGCAGAGCAGTGGGAAGAGCTCAGTGCTGGAAAGCCTAGTGGG
CAGGGACCTTCTTCCCAGAGGAACTGGTGTGGTCACCCGGAGACCTCTCATTCTGCAGCTAGTCCACGTT
TCACCAGAAGATAAAAGAAAAACAACAGGAGAAGAAAATGGAGTTGAAGCAGAAGAATGGGGTAAATTTC
TTCACACCAAAAACAAGCTTTACACAGATTTTGATGAAATTCGACAAGAAATTGAAAATGAAACTGAAAG
AATTTCAGGAAATAATAAGGGGGTAAGCCCTGAGCCAATCCATCTCAAGGTTTTCTCGCCCAACGTTGTC
AACCTGACACTTGTGGATTTACCGGGAATGACCAAAGTACCTGTAGGCGATCAGCCCAAGGACATCGAGC
TTCAGATCAGAGAACTTATTCTTCGGTTCATCAGTAATCCCAATTCCATTATCCTCGCCGTCACTGCTGC
AAATACAGATATGGCAACATCAGAAGCACTCAAGATTTCCAGAGAGGTAGATCCAGATGGGCGCAGAACT
CTAGCTGTAATCACTAAACTTGATCTCATGGATGCGGGTACTGATGCCATGGATGTATTGATGGGAAGGG
TTATTCCAGTCAAGCTTGGAATAATTGGAGTAGTTAACAGAAGCCAACTGGATATTAACAATAAGAAGAG
TGTAACTGATTCAATCCGTGATGAGTATGCTTTTCTTCAAAAGAAGTACCCATCTCTGGCCAACAGAAAT
GGAACAAAGTATCTTGCTAGGACCCTGAATAGGTTACTTATGCATCATATCAGAGATTGTTTACCAGAGC
TGAAAACAAGAATAAATGTCTTAGCTGCTCAGTATCAGTCTCTTCTAAATAGCTATGGTGAACCGGTGGA
TGATAAAAGTGCTACTTTACTCCAGCTTATTACCAAATTTGCCACAGAGTATTGTAACACGATTGAAGGA
ACCGCAAAGTACATTGAAACTTCTGAGCTATGCGGTGGTGCTAGGATTTGTTATATTTTCCATGAGACTT
TCGGGCGAACCTTAGAATCTGTGGACCCACTAGGTGGCCTTAACACTATTGACATCCTGACTGCCATCAG
AAATGCTACTGGCCCCCGTCCTGCTTTATTTGTGCCTGAAGTTTCATTTGAGTTACTGGTCAAACGTCAG
ATTAAGCGTCTAGAAGAGCCCAGCCTACGGTGTGTGGAGCTGGTCCATGAGGAGATGCAGAGGATCATTC
AGCATTGTAGCAATTACAGCACACAGGAATTGTTACGGTTCCCTAAACTTCACGATGCCATAGTTGAAGT
AGTGACCTGTCTTCTTCGTAAAAGGTTGCCCGTGACAAATGAAATGGTGCATAACTTAGTGGCAATTGAG
CTAGCGTATATCAACACAAAACACCCCGACTTTGCTGATGCCTGTGGGCTAATGAACAATAATATAGAGG
AACAGCGAGATTGTGAGGTTATTGAAAGACTTATCAAATCATATTTTCTAATTGTCAGAAAGAATATTCA
AGACAGTGTCCCAAAGGCAGTAATGCATTTTTTGGTTAATCATGTGAAAGATACTCTTCAGAGTGAACTG
GTAGGGCAGCTGTATAAGTCATCCTTATTAGATGACCTTCTGACTGAATCCGAGGACATGGCCCAACGAA
GAAAAGAAGCAGCGGATATGCTGAAGGCATTACAAGGAGCCAGTCAAATTATTGCTGAAATCCGAGAGAC
TCATCTTTGGGCGGATCCGCTGGAAGTTCTGTTCCAGGGGCCCAAGCTTGCGGCCGCACTCGAGCACCAC
CACCACCACCAC
