>Addgene plasmid #73041 | pET21-Drp1(deltaIB) | addgene partial sequence | sequence record 137702 | T7 5'-TAATACGACTCACTATAGGG-3'
AATAATTTTGTTTAACTTTAAGAAGGAGATATACATATGGAGGCGCTGATCCCGGTCATCAATAAGCTGC
AGGACGTCTTCAACACAGTGGGTGCGGACATCATCCAGCTGCCTCAGATCGTCGTAGTGGGAACGCAGAG
CAGTGGGAAGAGCTCAGTGCTGGAAAGCCTAGTGGGCAGGGACCTTCTTCCCAGAGGAACTGGTGTGGTC
ACCCGGAGACCTCTCATTCTGCAGCTAGTCCACGTTTCACCAGAAGATAAAAGAAAAACAACAGGAGAAG
AAAATGGAGTTGAAGCAGAAGAATGGGGTAAATTTCTTCACACCAAAAACAAGCTTTACACAGATTTTGA
TGAAATTCGACAAGAAATTGAAAATGAAACTGAAAGAATTTCAGGAAATAATAAGGGGGTAAGCCCTGAG
CCAATCCATCTCAAGGTTTTCTCGCCCAACGTTGTCAACCTGACACTTGTGGATTTACCGGGAATGACCA
AAGTACCTGTAGGCGATCAGCCCAAGGACATCGAGCTTCAGATCAGAGAACTTATTCTTCGGTTCATCAG
TAATCCCAATTCCATTATCCTCGCCGTCACTGCTGCAAATACAGATATGGCAACATCAGAAGCACTCAAG
ATTTCCAGAGAGGTAGATCCAGATGGGCGCAGAACTCTAGCTGTAATCACTAAACTTGATCTCATGGATG
CGGGTACTGATGCCATGGATGTATTGATGGGAAGGGTTATTCCAGTCAA
