>Addgene plasmid #73041 | pET21-Drp1(deltaIB) | addgene partial sequence | sequence record 137703 | T7term 5'-GCTAGTTATTGCTCAGCGG-3'
CTTCCTTTCGGGCTTTGTTAGCAGCCGGATCTCAGTGGTGGTGGTGGTGGTGCTCGAGTGCGGCCGCAAG
CTTGGGCCCCTGGAACAGAACTTCCAGCGGATCCGCCCAAAGATGAGTCTCTCGGATTTCAGCAATAATT
TGACTGGCTCCTTGTAATGCCTTCAGCATATCCGCTGCTTCTTTTCTTCGTTGGGCCATGTCCTCGGATT
CAGTCAGAAGGTCATCTAATAAGGATGACTTATACAGCTGCCCTACCAGTTCACTCTGAAGAGTATCTTT
CACATGATTAACCAAAAAATGCATTACTGCCTTTGGGACACTGTCTTGAATATTCTTTCTGACAATTAGA
AAATATGATTTGATAAGTCTTTCAATAACCTCACAATCTCGCTGTTCCTCTATATTATTGTTCATTAGCC
CACAGGCATCAGCAAAGTCGGGGTGTTTTGTGTTGATATACGCTAGCTCAATTGCCACTAAGTTATGCAC
CATTTCATTTGTCACGGGCAACCTTTTACGAAGAAGACAGGTCACTACTTCAACTATGGCATCGTGAAGT
TTAGGGAACCGTAACAATTCCTGTGTGCTGTAATTGCTACAATGCTGAATGATCCTCTGCATCTCCTCAT
GGACCAGCTCCACACACCGTAGGCTGGGCTCTTCTAGACGCTTAATCTGACGTTTGACCAGTAACTCAAA
TGAAACTTCAGGCACAAATAAAGCAGGACGGGGGCCAGTAGCATTTCTGATGGCAGTCAGGATGTCAATA
GTGTTAAGGCCACCTAGTGGGTCCACAGATTCTAAGGTTCGCCCGAAAGTCTCATGGAAAATATAACAAA
TCCTAGCACCACCGCATAGCTCAGAAGTTTCAATGTACTTTGCGGTTCCTTCAATCGTGTTACAATACTC
TGTGGCAAATTTGGTAATAAGCTGGAGTAAAGTAGCACTTTTATCATCCACCGGTTCACCATAGCTATTT
AGAAGAGACTGATACTGAGCAGCTAAGACATTTATTCTTGTTTTCAGCTCTGGTAAACAATCTCTGATAT
GATGCATAAGTAACCTATTCAGGGTCCTAGCAAGATACTTTGTTCCATTTCTGTTGGCCAGAGATGGGTA
CTTCTTTTGAAGAAA
